Addgene plasmid #172192: pCS2-hFAM 3B-His
Purpose: Coding sequence of human FAM3B pCS2 C terminal 6xHis tag used for protein purification from conditioned medium
Depositing lab: Edward De Robertis. Depositing organization: University of California, Los Angeles (UCLA). Publication: The cytokine FAM3B/PANDER is an FGFR ligand that promotes posterior development in Xenopus. Zhang F, Zhu X, Wang P, He Q, Huang H, Zheng T, Li Y, Jia H, Xu L, Zhao H, Colozza G, Tao Q, De Robertis EM, Ding Y. Proc Natl Acad Sci U S A. 2021 May 18;118(20). pii: 2100342118. doi: 10.1073/pnas.2100342118. PubMed 33975953.
Backbone
  Vector backbone: pCS2
  Backbone manufacturer: promega
  Backbone size w/o insert (bp): 4096
  Total vector size (bp): 4096
  Vector type: Mammalian Expression
Growth in bacteria
  Bacterial resistance: Ampicillin, 100 μg/mL
  Growth temperature: 37°C
  Growth strain: DH5alpha
  Copy number: High Copy
Gene/Insert
  Gene/Insert name: hFAM 3B (alt name: PANDER)
  Species: H. sapiens (human)
  Insert size (bp): 542
  GenBank ID: NM_058186
  Tag / fusion protein: His (C terminal on insert)
  Entrez Gene: FAM3B (a.k.a. 2-21, C21orf11, C21orf76, ORF9, PANDER, PRED44)
  Cloning method: Unknown
  Sequencing primers: 5′ SP6
Terms and licenses: Academic/Nonprofit Terms; Industry Terms: Not Available to Industry
How to cite: pCS2-hFAM 3B-His was a gift from Edward De Robertis (Addgene plasmid # 172192 ; http://n2t.net/addgene:172192 ; RRID:Addgene_172192)
