[The description below was written by a language model from this plasmid's Addgene catalogue record and pLannotate feature annotations shown in this document.]
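Description:
pCS2-hFAM 3B-His is a mammalian expression plasmid built on the pCS2 backbone that carries the coding sequence of human FAM3B (also known as PANDER), a secreted cytokine, fused to a C-terminal 6xHis tag. It is maintained in E. coli as a high-copy plasmid through a ColE1/pUC-type origin and selected with ampicillin via the β-lactamase gene. An f1 origin and remnants of the lac region (lac promoter and operator, lacZα and lacI fragments) are also present as backbone carry-over.

In the sequenced plasmid, the simian cytomegalovirus IE94 enhancer/promoter sits immediately upstream of an SP6 promoter, which is followed by the FAM3B open reading frame and then an SV40 polyadenylation signal. This is the usual pCS2 arrangement: the CMV IE94 promoter drives strong expression in transfected vertebrate cells, while the SP6 promoter allows in vitro transcription of sense mRNA from the same template, for example for embryo microinjection. T7 (partial) and T3 promoters lie downstream in the opposite orientation. The His tag is not annotated separately in the feature table but is recorded in the catalogue entry as C-terminal on the insert.

The stated purpose is purification of His-tagged FAM3B protein from the conditioned medium of expressing cells, in work that identified FAM3B as an FGF receptor ligand promoting posterior development in Xenopus. The catalogue sizes are not consistent with the sequence: the total is listed as 4,096 bp, identical to the empty backbone, and the insert as 542 bp, whereas the sequenced record is 4,850 nt with an annotated FAM3B coding region of about 705 bp.
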