Features (pLannotate 1.2.2; 15 found; start..end, strand, type, name):
      1..19      +  promoter       SP6 promoter: promoter for bacteriophage SP6 RNA polymerase
     61..765     +  CDS            FAM3B: FAM3B_HUMAN - Also known as C21orf11, C21orf76. Experimental evidence at protein level: Swiss-Prot protein existence level 1. Induces apoptosis of alpha and beta cells in a dose- and time-dependent manner. From Homo sapiens (Human).
    846..863     -  promoter       T7 promoter (fragment): promoter for bacteriophage T7 RNA polymerase
    868..1002    -  polyA_signal   SV40 poly(A) signal: SV40 polyadenylation signal
   1115..1133    -  promoter       T3 promoter: promoter for bacteriophage T3 RNA polymerase
   1178..1194    -  protein_bind   lac operator: The lac repressor binds to the lac operator to inhibit transcription in E. coli. This inhibition can be relieved by adding lactose or isopropyl-β-D-thiogalactopyranoside (IPTG). lac repressor encoded by lacI
   1202..1232    -  promoter       lac promoter: promoter for the E. coli lac operon
   1247..1268    -  protein_bind   CAP binding site: CAP binding activates transcription in the presence of cAMP. E. coli catabolite activator protein
   1281..1373    -  CDS            lacI (fragment): lac repressor; lacI; The lac repressor binds to the lac operator to inhibit transcription in E. coli. This inhibition can be relieved by adding lactose or isopropyl-β-D-thiogalactopyranoside (IPTG).
   1556..2144    -  rep_origin     ori: high-copy-number ColE1/pMB1/pBR322/pUC origin of replication
   2315..3175    -  CDS            AmpR: β-lactamase; bla; confers resistance to ampicillin, carbenicillin, and related antibiotics
   3176..3280    -  promoter       AmpR promoter: bla
   3333..3761    -  rep_origin     f1 ori (sequence partly withheld): f1 bacteriophage origin of replication; arrow indicates direction of (+) strand synthesis
   3766..3832    -  CDS            lacZα (fragment): LacZα fragment of β-galactosidase; lacZ fragment
   3839..4816    +  promoter       CMV IE94 promoter: enhancer/promoter region of simian cytomegalovirus major immediate early transcription unit IE94
>Addgene plasmid #172192 | pCS2-hFAM 3B-His | addgene full sequence | sequence record 339007 | Addgene NGS Result
ATTTAGGTGACACTATAGAATACAAGCTACTTGTTCTTTTTGCAGGATCCCATCGATACCATGCGCCCAT
TGGCTGGTGGCCTGCTCAAGGTGGTGTTCGTGGTCTTCGCCTCCTTGTGTGCCTGGTATTCGGGGTACCT
GCTCGCAGAGCTCATTCCAGATGCACCCCTGTCCAGTGCTGCCTATAGCATCCGCAGCATCGGGGAGAGG
CCTGTCCTCAAAGCTCCAGTCCCCAAAAGGCAAAAATGTGACCACTGGACTCCCTGCCCATCTGACACCT
ATGCCTACAGGTTACTCAGCGGAGGTGGCAGAAGCAAGTACGCCAAAATCTGCTTTGAGGATAACCTACT
TATGGGAGAACAGCTGGGAAATGTTGCCAGAGGAATAAACATTGCCATTGTCAACTATGTAACTGGGAAT
GTGACAGCAACACGATGCTTTGATATGTATGAAGGCGATAACTCTGGACCGATGACAAAGTTTATTCAGA
GTGCTGCTCCAAAATCCCTGCTCTTCATGGTGACCTATGACGACGGAAGCACAAGACTGAATAACGATGC
CAAGAATGCCATAGAAGCACTTGGAAGTAAAGAAATCAGGAACATGAAATTCAGGTCTAGCTGGGTATTT
ATTGCAGCAAAAGGCTTGGAACTCCCTTCCGAAATTCAGAGAGAAAAGATCAACCACTCTGATGCTAAGA
ACAACAGATATTCTGGCTGGCCTGCAGAGATCCAGATAGAAGGCTGCATACCCAAAGAACGAAGCGGAAG
CGGACATCATCACCATCACCACTAAGATCCTTACCCATACGACGTCCCAGACTACGCTTAATCGAGCCTC
TAGAACTATAGTGAGTCGTATTACGTAGATCCAGACATGATAAGATACATTGATGAGTTTGGACAAACCA
CAACTAGAATGCAGTGAAAAAAATGCTTTATTTGTGAAATTTGTGATGCTATTGCTTTATTTGTAACCAT
TATAAGCTGCAATAAACAAGTTAACAACAACAATTGCATTCATTTTATGTTTCAGGTTCAGGGGGAGGTG
TGGGAGGTTTTTTAATTCGCGGCCGCGGCGCCAATGCATTGGGCCCGGTACCCAGCTTTTGTTCCCTTTA
GTGAGGGTTAATTGCGCGCTTGGCGTAATCATGGTCATAGCTGTTTCCTGTGTGAAATTGTTATCCGCTC
ACAATTCCACACAACATACGAGCCGGGAGCATAAAGTGTAAAGCCTGGGGTGCCTAATGAGTGAGCTAAC
TCACATTAATTGCGTTGCGCTCACTGCCCGCTTTCCAGTCGGGAAACCTGTCGTGCCAGCTGCATTAATG
AATCGGCCAACGCGCGGGGAGAGGCGGTTTGCGTATTGGGCGCTCTTCCGCTTCCTCGCTCACTGACTCG
CTGCGCTCGGTCGTTCGGCTGCGGCGAGCGGTATCAGCTCACTCAAAGGCGGTAATACGGTTATCCACAG
AATCAGGGGATAACGCAGGAAAGAACATGTGAGCAAAAGGCCAGCAAAAGGCCAGGAACCGTAAAAAGGC
CGCGTTGCTGGCGTTTTTCCATAGGCTCCGCCCCCCTGACGAGCATCACAAAAATCGACGCTCAAGTCAG
AGGTGGCGAAACCCGACAGGACTATAAAGATACCAGGCGTTTCCCCCTGGAAGCTCCCTCGTGCGCTCTC
CTGTTCCGACCCTGCCGCTTACCGGATACCTGTCCGCCTTTCTCCCTTCGGGAAGCGTGGCGCTTTCTCA
TAGCTCACGCTGTAGGTATCTCAGTTCGGTGTAGGTCGTTCGCTCCAAGCTGGGCTGTGTGCACGAACCC
CCCGTTCAGCCCGACCGCTGCGCCTTATCCGGTAACTATCGTCTTGAGTCCAACCCGGTAAGACACGACT
TATCGCCACTGGCAGCAGCCACTGGTAACAGGATTAGCAGAGCGAGGTATGTAGGCGGTGCTACAGAGTT
CTTGAAGTGGTGGCCTAACTACGGCTACACTAGAAGAACAGTATTTGGTATCTGCGCTCTGCTGAAGCCA
GTTACCTTCGGAAAAAGAGTTGGTAGCTCTTGATCCGGCAAACAAACCACCGCTGGTAGCGGTGGTTTTT
TTGTTTGCAAGCAGCAGATTACGCGCAGAAAAAAAGGATCTCAAGAAGATCCTTTGATCTTTTCTACGGG
GTCTGACGCTCAGTGGAACGAAAACTCACGTTAAGGGATTTTGGTCATGAGATTATCAAAAAGGATCTTC
ACCTAGATCCTTTTAAATTAAAAATGAAGTTTTAAATCAATCTAAAGTATATATGAGTAAACTTGGTCTG
ACAGTTACCAATGCTTAATCAGTGAGGCACCTATCTCAGCGATCTGTCTATTTCGTTCATCCATAGTTGC
CTGACTCCCCGTCGTGTAGATAACTACGATACGGGAGGGCTTACCATCTGGCCCCAGTGCTGCAATGATA
CCGCGAGACCCACGCTCACCGGCTCCAGATTTATCAGCAATAAACCAGCCAGCCGGAAGGGCCGAGCGCA
GAAGTGGTCCTGCAACTTTATCCGCCTCCATCCAGTCTATTAATTGTTGCCGGGAAGCTAGAGTAAGTAG
TTCGCCAGTTAATAGTTTGCGCAACGTTGTTGCCATTGCTACAGGCATCGTGGTGTCACGCTCGTCGTTT
GGTATGGCTTCATTCAGCTCCGGTTCCCAACGATCAAGGCGAGTTACATGATCCCCCATGTTGTGCAAAA
AAGCGGTTAGCTCCTTCGGTCCTCCGATCGTTGTCAGAAGTAAGTTGGCCGCAGTGTTATCACTCATGGT
TATGGCAGCACTGCATAATTCTCTTACTGTCATGCCATCCGTAAGATGCTTTTCTGTGACTGGTGAGTAC
TCAACCAAGTCATTCTGAGAATAGTGTATGCGGCGACCGAGTTGCTCTTGCCCGGCGTCAATACGGGATA
ATACCGCGCCACATAGCAGAACTTTAAAAGTGCTCATCATTGGAAAACGTTCTTCGGGGCGAAAACTCTC
AAGGATCTTACCGCTGTTGAGATCCAGTTCGATGTAACCCACTCGTGCACCCAACTGATCTTCAGCATCT
TTTACTTTCACCAGCGTTTCTGGGTGAGCAAAAACAGGAAGGCAAAATGCCGCAAAAAAGGGAATAAGGG
CGACACGGAAATGTTGAATACTCATACTCTTCCTTTTTCAATATTATTGAAGCATTTATCAGGGTTATTG
TCTCATGAGCGGATACATATTTGAATGTATTTAGAAAAATAAACAAATAGGGGTTCCGCGCACATTTCCC
CGAAAAGTGCCACCTAAATTGTAAGCGTTAATATTTTGTTAAAATTCGCGTTAAATTTTTGTTAAATCAG
CTCATTTTTTAACCAATAGGCCGAAATCGGCAAAATCCCTTATAAATCAAAAGAATAGACCGAGATAGGG
T
[37 nt withheld, positions 3432-3468]
AAAGAACGTGGACTCCAACGTCAAAGG
[49 nt withheld, positions 3496-3544]
T
[91 nt withheld, positions 3546-3636]
G
[124 nt withheld, positions 3638-3761]
CCCATTCGCCATTCAGGCTGCGCAACTGTTGGGAAGGGCGATCGGTGCGGGCCTCTTCGCTATTACGCCA
GTCGACCGCCAATTCAATATGGCGTATATGGACTCATGCCAATTCAATATGGTGGATCTGGACCTGTGCC
AATTCAATATGGCGTATATGGACTCGTGCCAATTCAATATGGTGGATCTGGACCCCAGCCAATTCAATAT
GGCGGACTTGGCACCATGCCAATTCAATATGGCGGACCTGGCACTGTGCCAACTGGGGAGGGGTCTACTT
GGCACGGTGCCAAGTTTGAGGAGGGGTCTTGGCCCTGTGCCAAGTCCGCCATATTGAATTGGCATGGTGC
CAATAATGGCGGCCATATTGGCTATATGCCAGGATCAATATATAGGCAATATCCAATATGGCCCTATGCC
AATATGGCTATTGGCCAGGTTCAATACTATGTATTGGCCCTATGCCATATAGTATTCCATATATGGGTTT
TCCTATTGACGTAGATAGCCCCTCCCAATGGGCGGTCCCATATACCATATATGGGGCTTCCTAATACCGC
CCATAGCCACTCCCCCATTGACGTCAATGGTCTCTATATATGGTCTTTCCTATTGACGTCATATGGGCGG
TCCTATTGACGTATATGGCGCCTCCCCCATTGACGTCAATTACGGTAAATGGCCCGCCTGGCTCAATGCC
CATTGACGTCAATAGGACCACCCACCATTGACGTCAATGGGATGGCTCATTGCCCATTCATATCCGTTCT
CACGCCCCCTATTGACGTCAATGACGGTAAATGGCCCACTTGGCAGTACATCAATATCTATTAATAGTAA
CTTGGCAAGTACATTACTATTGGAAGTACGCCAGGGTACATTGGCAGTACTCCCATTGACGTCAATGGCG
GTAAATGGCCCGCGATGGCTGCCAAGTACATCCCCATTGACGTCAATGGGGAGGGGCAATGACGCAAATG
GGCGTTCCATTGACGTAAATGGGCGGTAGGCGTGCCTAATGGGAGGTCTATATAAGCAATGCTCGTTTAG
GGAACCGCCATTCTGCCTGGGGACGTCGGAGCAAGCTTG
